>Addgene plasmid #145122 | pJT173_GalL_A3A-R128A-BE3 | addgene full sequence | sequence record 306428 | Addgene NGS Result
TTGAGATCCTTTTTTTCTGCGCGTAATCTGCTGCTTGCAAACAAAAAAACCACCGCTACCAGCGGTGGTT
TGTTTGCCGGATCAAGAGCTACCAACTCTTTTTCCGAAGGTAACTGGCTTCAGCAGAGCGCAGATACCAA
ATACTGTTCTTCTAGTGTAGCCGTAGTTAGGCCACCACTTCAAGAACTCTGTAGCACCGCCTACATACCT
CGCTCTGCTAATCCTGTTACCAGTGGCTGCTGCCAGTGGCGATAAGTCGTGTCTTACCGGGTTGGACTCA
AGACGATAGTTACCGGATAAGGCGCAGCGGTCGGGCTGAACGGGGGGTTCGTGCACACAGCCCAGCTTGG
AGCGAACGACCTACACCGAACTGAGATACCTACAGCGTGAGCTATGAGAAAGCGCCACGCTTCCCGAAGG
GAGAAAGGCGGACAGGTATCCGGTAAGCGGCAGGGTCGGAACAGGAGAGCGCACGAGGGAGCTTCCAGGG
GGAAACGCCTGGTATCTTTATAGTCCTGTCGGGTTTCGCCACCTCTGACTTGAGCGTCGATTTTTGTGAT
GCTCGTCAGGGGGGCGGAGCCTATGGAAAAACGCCAGCAACGCGGCCTTTTTACGGTTCCTGGCCTTTTG
CTGGCCTTTTGCTCACATGTTCTTTCCTGCGTTATCCCCTGATTCTGTGGATAACCGTATTACCGCCTTT
GAGTGAGCTGATACCGCTCGCCGCAGCCGAACGACCGAGCGCAGCGAGTCAGTGAGCGAGGAAGCGGAAG
AGCGCCCAATACGCAAACCGCCTCTCCCCGCGCGTTGGCCGATTCATTAATGCAGCTGGCACGACAGGTT
TCCCGACTGGAAAGCGGGCAGTGAGCGCAACGCAATTAATGTGAGTTAGCTCACTCATTAGGCACCCCAG
GCTTTACACTTTATGCTTCCGGCTCGTATGTTGTGTGGAATTGTGAGCGGATAACAATTTCACACAGGAA
ACAGCTATGACCATGATTACGCCAAGCGCGCAATTAACCCTCACTAAAGGGAACAAAAGCTGGAGCTCGT
GACAGCCCTCCGAAGGAAGACTCTCCTCCGTGCGTCCTCGTCTTCACCGGTCGCGTTCCTGAAACGCAGA
TGTGCCTCGCGCCGCACTGCTCCGAACAATAAAGATTCTACAATACTAGCTTTTATGGTTATGAAGAGGA
AAAATTGGCAGTAACCTGGCCCCACAAACCTTCAAATGAACGAATCAAATTAACAACCATAGGATGATAA
TGCGATTAGTTTTTTAGCCTTATTTCTGGGGTAATTAATCAGCGAAGCGATGATTTTTGATCTATTAACG
GATATATAAATGCAAAAACTGCATAACCACTTTAACTAATACTTTCAACATTTTCGGTTTGTATTACTTC
TTATTCAAATGTAATAAAAGTATCAACAAAAAATTGTTAATATACCTCTATACTTTAACGTCAAGGAGAA
AAAACCCCGGATTCTAGAACTAGTGGATCCCCCGGGAAAAAAATGGAAGCCAGCCCAGCATCCGGGCCCA
GACACTTGATGGATCCACACATATTCACTTCCAACTTTAACAATGGCATTGGAAGGCATAAGACCTACCT
GTGCTACGAAGTGGAGCGCCTGGACAATGGCACCTCGGTCAAGATGGACCAGCACAGGGGCTTTCTACAC
AACCAGGCTAAGAATCTTCTCTGTGGCTTTTACGGCCGCCATGCGGAGCTGCGCTTCTTGGACCTGGTTC
CTTCTTTGCAGTTGGACCCGGCCCAGATCTACAGGGTCACTTGGTTCATCTCCTGGAGCCCCTGCTTCTC
CTGGGGCTGTGCCGGGGAAGTGCGTGCGTTCCTTCAGGAGAACACACACGTGAGACTGCGTATCTTCGCT
GCCGCCATCTATGATTACGACCCCCTATATAAGGAGGCACTGCAAATGCTGCGGGATGCTGGGGCCCAAG
TCTCCATCATGACCTACGATGAATTTAAGCACTGCTGGGACACCTTTGTGGACCACCAGGGATGTCCCTT
CCAGCCCTGGGATGGACTAGATGAGCACAGCCAAGCCCTGAGTGGGAGGCTGCGGGCCATTCTCCAGAAT
CAGGGAAACTCTGGTTCTGAAACTCCAGGTACTTCTGAATCTGCTACTCCAGAATCTATGGACAAGAAGT
ACTCCATTGGGCTCGCTATCGGCACAAACAGCGTCGGTTGGGCCGTCATTACGGACGAGTACAAGGTGCC
GAGCAAAAAATTCAAAGTTCTGGGCAATACCGATCGCCACAGCATAAAGAAGAACCTCATTGGCGCCCTC
CTGTTCGACTCCGGGGAGACGGCCGAAGCCACGCGGCTCAAAAGAACAGCACGGCGCAGATATACCCGCA
GAAAGAATCGGATCTGCTACCTGCAGGAGATCTTTAGTAATGAGATGGCTAAGGTGGATGACTCTTTCTT
CCATAGGCTGGAGGAGTCCTTTTTGGTGGAGGAGGATAAAAAGCACGAGCGCCACCCAATCTTTGGCAAT
ATCGTGGACGAGGTGGCGTACCATGAAAAGTACCCAACCATATATCATCTGAGGAAGAAGCTTGTAGACA
GTACTGATAAGGCTGACTTGCGGTTGATCTATCTCGCGCTGGCGCATATGATCAAATTTCGGGGACACTT
CCTCATCGAGGGGGACCTGAACCCAGACAACAGCGATGTCGACAAACTCTTTATCCAACTGGTTCAGACT
TACAATCAGCTTTTCGAAGAGAACCCGATCAACGCATCCGGAGTTGACGCCAAAGCAATCCTGAGCGCTA
GGCTGTCCAAATCCCGGCGGCTCGAAAACCTCATCGCACAGCTCCCTGGGGAGAAGAAGAACGGCCTGTT
TGGTAATCTTATCGCCCTGTCACTCGGGCTGACCCCCAACTTTAAATCTAACTTCGACCTGGCCGAAGAT
GCCAAGCTTCAACTGAGCAAAGACACCTACGATGATGATCTCGACAATCTGCTGGCCCAGATCGGCGACC
AGTACGCAGACCTTTTTTTGGCGGCAAAGAACCTGTCAGACGCCATTCTGCTGAGTGATATTCTGCGAGT
GAACACGGAGATCACCAAAGCTCCGCTGAGCGCTAGTATGATCAAGCGCTATGATGAGCACCACCAAGAC
TTGACTTTGCTGAAGGCCCTTGTCAGACAGCAACTGCCTGAGAAGTACAAGGAAATTTTCTTCGATCAGT
CTAAAAATGGCTACGCCGGATACATTGACGGCGGAGCAAGCCAGGAGGAATTTTACAAATTTATTAAGCC
CATCTTGGAAAAAATGGACGGCACCGAGGAGCTGCTGGTAAAGCTTAACAGAGAAGATCTGTTGCGCAAA
CAGCGCACTTTCGACAATGGAAGCATCCCCCACCAGATTCACCTGGGCGAACTGCACGCTATCCTCAGGC
GGCAAGAGGATTTCTACCCCTTTTTGAAAGATAACAGGGAAAAGATTGAGAAAATCCTCACATTTCGGAT
ACCCTACTATGTAGGCCCCCTCGCCCGGGGAAATTCCAGATTCGCGTGGATGACTCGCAAATCAGAAGAG
ACCATCACTCCCTGGAACTTCGAGGAAGTCGTGGATAAGGGGGCCTCTGCCCAGTCCTTCATCGAAAGGA
TGACTAACTTTGATAAAAATCTGCCTAACGAAAAGGTGCTTCCTAAACACTCTCTGCTGTACGAGTACTT
CACAGTTTATAACGAGCTCACCAAGGTCAAATACGTCACAGAAGGGATGAGAAAGCCAGCATTCCTGTCT
GGAGAGCAGAAGAAAGCTATCGTGGACCTCCTCTTCAAGACGAACCGGAAAGTTACCGTGAAACAGCTCA
AAGAAGACTATTTCAAAAAGATTGAATGTTTCGACTCTGTTGAAATCAGCGGAGTGGAGGATCGCTTCAA
CGCATCCCTGGGAACGTATCACGATCTCCTGAAAATCATTAAAGACAAGGACTTCCTGGACAATGAGGAG
AACGAGGACATTCTTGAGGACATTGTCCTCACCCTTACGTTGTTTGAAGATAGGGAGATGATTGAAGAAC
GCTTGAAAACTTACGCTCATCTCTTCGACGACAAAGTCATGAAACAGCTCAAGAGGCGCCGATATACAGG
ATGGGGGCGGCTGTCAAGAAAACTGATCAATGGGATCCGAGACAAGCAGAGTGGAAAGACAATCCTGGAT
TTTCTTAAGTCCGATGGATTTGCCAACCGGAACTTCATGCAGTTGATCCATGATGACTCTCTCACCTTTA
AGGAGGACATCCAGAAAGCACAAGTTTCTGGCCAGGGGGACAGTCTTCACGAGCACATCGCTAATCTTGC
AGGTAGCCCAGCTATCAAAAAGGGAATACTGCAGACCGTTAAGGTCGTGGATGAACTCGTCAAAGTAATG
GGAAGGCATAAGCCCGAGAATATCGTTATCGAGATGGCCCGAGAGAACCAAACTACCCAGAAGGGACAGA
AGAACAGTAGGGAAAGGATGAAGAGGATTGAAGAGGGTATAAAAGAACTGGGGTCCCAAATCCTTAAGGA
ACACCCAGTTGAAAACACCCAGCTTCAGAATGAGAAGCTCTACCTGTACTACCTGCAGAACGGCAGGGAC
ATGTACGTGGATCAGGAACTGGACATCAATCGGCTCTCCGACTACGACGTGGATCATATCGTGCCCCAGT
CTTTTCTCAAAGATGATTCTATTGATAATAAAGTGTTGACAAGATCCGATAAAAATAGAGGGAAGAGTGA
TAACGTCCCCTCAGAAGAAGTTGTCAAGAAAATGAAAAATTATTGGCGGCAGCTGCTGAACGCCAAACTG
ATCACACAACGGAAGTTCGATAATCTGACTAAGGCTGAACGAGGTGGCCTGTCTGAGTTGGATAAAGCCG
GCTTCATCAAAAGGCAGCTTGTTGAGACACGCCAGATCACCAAGCACGTGGCCCAAATTCTCGATTCACG
CATGAACACCAAGTACGATGAAAATGACAAACTGATTCGAGAGGTGAAAGTTATTACTCTGAAGTCTAAG
CTGGTCTCAGATTTCAGAAAGGACTTTCAGTTTTATAAGGTGAGAGAGATCAACAATTACCACCATGCGC
ATGATGCCTACCTGAATGCAGTGGTAGGCACTGCACTTATCAAAAAATATCCCAAGCTTGAATCTGAATT
TGTTTACGGAGACTATAAAGTGTACGATGTTAGGAAAATGATCGCAAAGTCTGAGCAGGAAATAGGCAAG
GCCACCGCTAAGTACTTCTTTTACAGCAATATTATGAATTTTTTCAAGACCGAGATTACACTGGCCAATG
GAGAGATTCGGAAGCGACCACTTATCGAAACAAACGGAGAAACAGGAGAAATCGTGTGGGACAAGGGTAG
GGATTTCGCGACAGTCCGGAAGGTCCTGTCCATGCCGCAGGTGAACATCGTTAAAAAGACCGAAGTACAG
ACCGGAGGCTTCTCCAAGGAAAGTATCCTCCCGAAAAGGAACAGCGACAAGCTGATCGCACGCAAAAAAG
ATTGGGACCCCAAGAAATACGGCGGATTCGATTCTCCTACAGTCGCTTACAGTGTACTGGTTGTGGCCAA
AGTGGAGAAAGGGAAGTCTAAAAAACTCAAAAGCGTCAAGGAACTGCTGGGCATCACAATCATGGAGCGA
TCAAGCTTCGAAAAAAACCCCATCGACTTTCTCGAGGCGAAAGGATATAAAGAGGTCAAAAAAGACCTCA
TCATTAAGCTTCCCAAGTACTCTCTCTTTGAGCTTGAAAACGGCCGGAAACGAATGCTCGCTAGTGCGGG
CGAGCTGCAGAAAGGTAACGAGCTGGCACTGCCCTCTAAATACGTTAATTTCTTGTATCTGGCCAGCCAC
TATGAAAAGCTCAAAGGGTCTCCCGAAGATAATGAGCAGAAGCAGCTGTTCGTGGAACAACACAAACACT
ACCTTGATGAGATCATCGAGCAAATAAGCGAATTCTCCAAAAGAGTGATCCTCGCCGACGCTAACCTCGA
TAAGGTGCTTTCTGCTTACAATAAGCACAGGGATAAGCCCATCAGGGAGCAGGCAGAAAACATTATCCAC
TTGTTTACTCTGACCAACTTGGGCGCGCCTGCAGCCTTCAAGTACTTCGACACCACCATAGACAGAAAGC
GGTACACCTCTACAAAGGAGGTCCTGGACGCCACACTGATTCATCAGTCAATTACGGGGCTCTATGAAAC
AAGAATCGACCTCTCTCAGCTCGGTGGAGACTCTGGTGGTTCAACTAATTTATCTGATATTATTGAAAAA
GAAACAGGTAAACAATTAGTTATTCAAGAATCAATTTTAATGTTGCCAGAAGAAGTTGAAGAAGTTATTG
GTAATAAACCAGAATCTGATATTTTAGTTCATACTGCTTATGATGAATCTACTGATGAAAATGTTATGTT
ATTGACTTCAGATGCTCCAGAATATAAACCATGGGCTTTAGTTATTCAAGATTCTAATGGTGAAAATAAA
ATTAAAATGTTGTCTGGTGGTTCACCCAAGAAGAAGAGGAAGGTGTGATCTCTTCTCGAGTCATGTAATT
AGTTATGTCACGCTTACATTCACGCCCTCCCCCCACATCCGCTCTAACCGAAAAGGAAGGAGTTAGACAA
CCTGAAGTCTAGGTCCCTATTTATTTTTTTATAGTTATGTTAGTATTAAGAACGTTATTTATATTTCAAA
TTTTTCTTTTTTTTCTGTACAGACGCGTGTACGCATGTAACATTATACTGAAAACCTTGCTTGAGAAGGT
TTTGGGACGCTCGAAGGCTTTAATTTGCGGCCGGTACCCAATTCGCCCTATAGTGAGTCGTATTACGCGC
GCTCACTGGCCGTCGTTTTACAACGTCGTGACTGGGAAAACCCTGGCGTTACCCAACTTAATCGCCTTGC
AGCACATCCCCCTTTCGCCAGCTGGCGTAATAGCGAAGAGGCCCGCACCGATCGCCCTTCCCAACAGTTG
CGCAGCCTGAATGGCGAATGG
[124 nt withheld, positions 7022-7145]
C
[91 nt withheld, positions 7147-7237]
A
[49 nt withheld, positions 7239-7287]
CCTTTGACGTTGGAGTCCACGTTCTTT
[37 nt withheld, positions 7315-7351]
ACCCTATCTCGGTCTATTCTTTTGATTTATAAGGGATTTTGCCGATTTCGGCCTATTGGTTAAAAAATGA
GCTGATTTAACAAAAATTTAACGCGAATTTTAACAAAATATTAACGCTTACAATTTCCTGATGCGGTATT
TTCTCCTTACGCATCTGTGCGGTATTTCACACCGCATATCGACCGGTCGAGGAGAACTTCTAGTATATCT
ACATACCTAATATTATTGCCTTATTAAAAATGGAATCCCAACAATTACATCAAAATCCACATTCTCTTCA
AAATCAATTGTCCTGTACTTCCTTGTTCATGTGTGTTCAAAAACGTTATATTTATAGGATAATTATACTC
TATTTCTCAACAAGTAATTGGTTGTTTGGCCGAGCGGTCTAAGGCGCCTGATTCAAGAAATATCTTGACC
GCAGTTAACTGTGGGAATACTCAGGTATCGTAAGATGCAAGAGTTCGAATCTCTTAGCAACCATTATTTT
TTTCCTCAACATAACGAGAACACACAGGGGCGCTATCGCACAGAATCAAATTCGATGACTGGAAATTTTT
TGTTAATTTCAGAGGTCGCCTGACGCATATACCTTTTTCAACTGAAAAATTGGGAGAAAAAGGAAAGGTG
AGAGCGCCGGAACCGGCTTTTCATATAGAATAGAGAAGCGTTCATGACTAAATGCTTGCATCACAATACT
TGAAGTTGACAATATTATTTAAGGACCTATTGTTTTTTCCAATAGGTGGTTAGCAATCGTCTTACTTTCT
AACTTTTCTTACCTTTTACATTTCAGCAATATATATATATATATTTCAAGGATATACCATTCTAATGTCT
GCCCCTAAGAAGATCGTCGTTTTGCCAGGTGACCACGTTGGTCAAGAAATCACAGCCGAAGCCATTAAGG
TTCTTAAAGCTATTTCTGATGTTCGTTCCAATGTCAAGTTCGATTTCGAAAATCATTTAATTGGTGGTGC
TGCTATCGATGCTACAGGTGTTCCACTTCCAGATGAGGCGCTGGAAGCCTCCAAGAAGGCTGATGCCGTT
TTGTTAGGTGCTGTGGGTGGTCCTAAATGGGGTACCGGTAGTGTTAGACCTGAACAAGGTTTACTAAAAA
TCCGTAAAGAACTTCAATTGTACGCCAACTTAAGACCATGTAACTTTGCATCCGACTCTCTTTTAGACTT
ATCTCCAATCAAGCCACAATTTGCTAAAGGTACTGACTTCGTTGTTGTCAGAGAATTAGTGGGAGGTATT
TACTTTGGTAAGAGAAAGGAAGACGATGGTGATGGTGTCGCTTGGGATAGTGAACAATACACCGTTCCAG
AAGTGCAAAGAATCACAAGAATGGCCGCTTTCATGGCCCTACAACATGAGCCACCATTGCCTATTTGGTC
CTTGGATAAAGCTAATGTTTTGGCCTCTTCAAGATTATGGAGAAAAACTGTGGAGGAAACCATCAAGAAC
GAATTCCCTACATTGAAGGTTCAACATCAATTGATTGATTCTGCCGCCATGATCCTAGTTAAGAACCCAA
CCCACCTAAATGGTATTATAATCACCAGCAACATGTTTGGTGATATCATCTCCGATGAAGCCTCCGTTAT
CCCAGGTTCCTTGGGTTTGTTGCCATCTGCGTCCTTGGCCTCTTTGCCAGACAAGAACACCGCATTTGGT
TTGTACGAACCATGCCACGGTTCTGCTCCAGATTTGCCAAAGAATAAGGTCAACCCTATCGCCACTATCT
TGTCTGCTGCAATGATGTTGAAATTGTCATTGAACTTGCCTGAAGAAGGTAAGGCCATTGAAGATGCAGT
TAAAAAGGTTTTGGATGCAGGTATCAGAACTGGTGATTTAGGTGGTTCCAACAGTACCACCGAAGTCGGT
GATGCTGTCGCCGAAGAAGTTAAGAAAATCCTTGCTTAAAAAGATTCTCTTTTTTTATGATATTTGTACA
TAAACTTTATAAATGAAATTCATAATAGAAACGACACGAAATTACAAAATGGAATATGTTCATAGGGTAG
ACGAAACTATATACGCAATCTACATACATTTATCAAGAAGGAGAAAAAGGAGGATGTAAAGGAATACAGG
TAAGCAAATTGATACTAATGGCTCAACGTGATAAGGAAAAAGAATTGCACTTTAACATTAATATTGACAA
GGAGGAGGGCACCACACAAAAAGTTAGGTGTAACAGAAAATCATGAAACTATGATTCCTAATTTATATAT
TGGAGGATTTTCTCTAAAAAAAAAAAAATACAACAAATAAAAAACACTCAATGACCTGACCATTTGATGG
AGTTTAAGTCAATACCTTCTTGAACCATTTCCCATAATGGTGAAAGTTCCCTCAAGAATTTTACTCTGTC
AGAAACGGCCTTAACGACGTAGTCGATATGGTGCACTCTCAGTACAATCTGCTCTGATGCCGCATAGTTA
AGCCAGCCCCGACACCCGCCAACACCCGCTGACGCGCCCTGACGGGCTTGTCTGCTCCCGGCATCCGCTT
ACAGACAAGCTGTGACCGTCTCCGGGAGCTGCATGTGTCAGAGGTTTTCACCGTCATCACCGAAACGCGC
GAGACGAAAGGGCCTCGTGATACGCCTATTTTTATAGGTTAATGTCATGATAATAATGGTTTCTTAGGAC
GGATCGCTTGCCTGTAACTTACACGCGCCTCGTATCTTTTAATGATGGAATAATTTGGGAATTTACTCTG
TGTTTATTTATTTTTATGTTTTGTATTTGGATTTTAGAAAGTAAATAAAGAAGGTAGAAGAGTTACGGAA
TGAAGAAAAAAAAATAAACAAAGGTTTAAAAAATTTCAACAAAAAGCGTACTTTACATATATATTTATTA
GACAAGAAAAGCAGATTAAATAGATATACATTCGATTAACGATAAGTAAAATGTAAAATCACAGGATTTT
CGTGTGTGGTCTTCTACACAGACAAGATGAAACAATTCGGCATTAATACCTGAGAGCAGGAAGAGCAAGA
TAAAAGGTAGTATTTGTTGGCGATCCCCCTAGAGTCTTTTACATCTTCGGAAAACAAAAACTATTTTTTC
TTTAATTTCTTTTTTTACTTTCTATTTTTAATTTATATATTTATATTAAAAAATTTAAATTATAATTATT
TTTATAGCACGTGATGAAAAGGACCCAGGTGGCACTTTTCGGGGAAATGTGCGCGGAACCCCTATTTGTT
TATTTTTCTAAATACATTCAAATATGTATCCGCTCATGAGACAATAACCCTGATAAATGCTTCAATAATA
TTGAAAAAGGAAGAGTATGAGTATTCAACATTTCCGTGTCGCCCTTATTCCCTTTTTTGCGGCATTTTGC
CTTCCTGTTTTTGCTCACCCAGAAACGCTGGTGAAAGTAAAAGATGCTGAAGATCAGTTGGGTGCACGAG
TGGGTTACATCGAACTGGATCTCAACAGCGGTAAGATCCTTGAGAGTTTTCGCCCCGAAGAACGTTTTCC
AATGATGAGCACTTTTAAAGTTCTGCTATGTGGCGCGGTATTATCCCGTATTGACGCCGGGCAAGAGCAA
CTCGGTCGCCGCATACACTATTCTCAGAATGACTTGGTTGAGTACTCACCAGTCACAGAAAAGCATCTTA
CGGATGGCATGACAGTAAGAGAATTATGCAGTGCTGCCATAACCATGAGTGATAACACTGCGGCCAACTT
ACTTCTGACAACGATCGGAGGACCGAAGGAGCTAACCGCTTTTTTGCACAACATGGGGGATCATGTAACT
CGCCTTGATCGTTGGGAACCGGAGCTGAATGAAGCCATACCAAACGACGAGCGTGACACCACGATGCCTG
TAGCAATGGCAACAACGTTGCGCAAACTATTAACTGGCGAACTACTTACTCTAGCTTCCCGGCAACAATT
AATAGACTGGATGGAGGCGGATAAAGTTGCAGGACCACTTCTGCGCTCGGCCCTTCCGGCTGGCTGGTTT
ATTGCTGATAAATCTGGAGCCGGTGAGCGTGGGTCTCGCGGTATCATTGCAGCACTGGGGCCAGATGGTA
AGCCCTCCCGTATCGTAGTTATCTACACGACGGGGAGTCAGGCAACTATGGATGAACGAAATAGACAGAT
CGCTGAGATAGGTGCCTCACTGATTAAGCATTGGTAACTGTCAGACCAAGTTTACTCATATATACTTTAG
ATTGATTTAAAACTTCATTTTTAATTTAAAAGGATCTAGGTGAAGATCCTTTTTGATAATCTCATGACCA
AAATCCCTTAACGTGAGTTTTCGTTCCACTGAGCGTCAGACCCCGTAGAAAAGATCAAAGGATCTTC
Features (pLannotate 1.2.2; 25 found; start..end, strand, type, name):
      1..589     +  rep_origin     ori: high-copy-number ColE1/pMB1/pBR322/pUC origin of replication
    772..864     +  CDS            lacI (fragment): lac repressor; lacI; The lac repressor binds to the lac operator to inhibit transcription in E. coli. This inhibition can be relieved by adding lactose or isopropyl-β-D-thiogalactopyranoside (IPTG).
    877..898     +  protein_bind   CAP binding site: CAP binding activates transcription in the presence of cAMP. E. coli catabolite activator protein
    913..943     +  promoter       lac promoter: promoter for the E. coli lac operon
    947..969     +  protein_bind   lac operator (fragment): The lac repressor binds to the lac operator to inhibit transcription in E. coli. This inhibition can be relieved by adding lactose or isopropyl-β-D-thiogalactopyranoside (IPTG). lac repressor encoded by lacI
   1012..1030    +  promoter       T3 promoter: promoter for bacteriophage T3 RNA polymerase
   1049..1468    +  promoter       GAL1 promoter: S. cerevisiae GAL1; inducible promoter, regulated by Gal4
   1483..1506    +  misc_feature   MCS (fragment): pBluescript multiple cloning site
   1513..2110    +  CDS            APOBEC3A (fragment): human cytidine deaminase (C to U editing enzyme) that efficiently edits methylated cytosines (Wang et al., 2018); human APOBEC3A; also known as hA3A; A3A
   2158..6261    +  CDS            Cas9: Cas9 (Csn1) endonuclease from the Streptococcus pyogenes Type II CRISPR/Cas system generates RNA-guided double strand breaks in DNA
   6274..6522    +  CDS            UGI: UNGI_BPPB2 - Experimental evidence at protein level: Swiss-Prot protein existence level 1. This protein binds specifically and reversibly to the host uracil-DNA glycosylase, preventing removal of uracil residues from PBS2 DNA by the host uracil-excision repair system. From Bacillus phage PBS2 (Bacteriophage PBS2).
   6571..6818    +  terminator     CYC1 terminator: S. cerevisiae CYC1; transcription terminator for CYC1
   6837..6855    -  promoter       T7 promoter: promoter for bacteriophage T7 RNA polymerase
   6863..7018    +  CDS            lacZα (fragment): LacZα fragment of β-galactosidase; lacZ fragment
   7022..7450    +  rep_origin     f1 ori (sequence partly withheld): f1 bacteriophage origin of replication; arrow indicates direction of (+) strand synthesis
   7478..7530    -  misc_feature   bom (fragment): basis of mobility region from pBR322
   7561..7638    +  CDS            YO192_YEAST (fragment): Experimental evidence at protein level: Swiss-Prot protein existence level 1. From Saccharomyces cerevisiae (strain ATCC 204508 / S288c) (Baker's yeast).
   7778..8185    +  promoter       LEU2 promoter: S. cerevisiae LEU2
   8186..9280    +  CDS            LEU2: 3-isopropylmalate dehydrogenase, required for leucine biosynthesis; S. cerevisiae LEU2; yeast auxotrophic marker
   9642..9758    -  CDS            NFS1 (fragment): NFS1_YEAST - Also known as SPL1 From Saccharomyces cerevisiae (strain ATCC 204508 / S288c) (Baker's yeast).
   9757..9807    -  misc_feature   bom (fragment): basis of mobility region from pBR322
   9909..9944    -  CDS            rop (fragment): Rop protein, which maintains plasmids at low copy number; rop
  10013..10516   -  misc_feature   CEN/ARS: S. cerevisiae CEN6 centromere fused to an autonomously replicating sequence
  10553..10657   +  promoter       AmpR promoter: bla
  10658..11518   +  CDS            AmpR: β-lactamase; bla; confers resistance to ampicillin, carbenicillin, and related antibiotics
