[The description below was written by a language model from this plasmid's Addgene catalogue record and pLannotate feature annotations shown in this document.]
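Description:
pJT173_GalL_A3A-R128A-BE3 is a yeast–E. coli shuttle vector of about 11.7 kb for expressing a cytosine base editor in yeast cells. It is built on the p415 backbone and derived from a p415-GalL-Cas9-CYC1t plasmid. In bacteria it replicates from a high-copy ColE1/pUC-type origin and is selected with ampicillin through the β-lactamase gene. In yeast a CEN6/ARS element provides centromeric, low-copy maintenance, and the LEU2 gene under its own promoter allows selection by leucine prototrophy. An f1 origin and remnants of the pBluescript lac/lacZα region, including flanking T3 and T7 promoters, are also carried over from the backbone.

The payload is a roughly 5 kb fusion open reading frame described as A3A(R128A)-XTEN-nCas9-UGI-NLS. It joins human APOBEC3A cytidine deaminase carrying the R128A substitution, via an XTEN linker, to Streptococcus pyogenes Cas9 with the D10A mutation that makes it a nickase. This is followed by the uracil-DNA glycosylase inhibitor from Bacillus phage PBS2 and a nuclear localisation signal. In this BE3-type design the guide-directed nickase brings the deaminase to its target to convert cytosine to uracil, while UGI blocks uracil excision so that C-to-T changes are retained. Expression is driven by the GalL promoter, annotated in the feature table as a GAL1 promoter regulated by Gal4 and therefore galactose-inducible, and is terminated by the CYC1 terminator. No guide RNA cassette is annotated, so the guide presumably has to be supplied separately. The associated publication concerns expanding the targeting scope and site selectivity of high-precision base editors, and the R128A variant belongs to that work.
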