Addgene plasmid #145122: pJT173_GalL_A3A-R128A-BE3
Purpose: Expressing base editor A3A-R128A-BE3 in yeast cells
Depositing lab: Ralph Bock. Depositing organization: Max Planck Institute of Molecular Plant Physiology. Publication: Expanding the genome-targeting scope and the site selectivity of high-precision base editors. Tan J, Zhang F, Karcher D, Bock R. Nat Commun. 2020 Jan 31;11(1):629. doi: 10.1038/s41467-020-14465-z. PubMed 32005820.
Backbone
  Vector backbone: p415
  Backbone manufacturer: p415-GalL-Cas9-CYC1t (Plasmid #43804)
  Vector type: Yeast Expression, CRISPR
  Selectable markers: LEU2
Growth in bacteria
  Bacterial resistance: Ampicillin, 100 μg/mL
  Growth temperature: 37°C
  Growth strain: DH5alpha
  Copy number: High Copy
Gene/Insert
  Gene/Insert name: A3A(R128A)-BE3 (alt name: A3A(R128A)-XTEN-nCas9-UGI-NLS)
  Species: H. sapiens (human); Bacillus phage PBS2, Streptococcus pyogenes
  Insert size (bp): 5046
  Mutation: A3A(R128A); spCas9(D10A)
  Promoter: GalL
  Cloning method: Gibson Cloning
  Sequencing primers: 5′ T3 promoter; 3′ T7 promoter
Terms and licenses: Academic/Nonprofit Terms; Industry Terms: Not Available to Industry
How to cite: pJT173_GalL_A3A-R128A-BE3 was a gift from Ralph Bock (Addgene plasmid # 145122 ; http://n2t.net/addgene:145122 ; RRID:Addgene_145122)
